>Addgene plasmid #183543 | pCAG-Dcst2-3xHA | addgene full sequence | sequence record 362678 | Addgene NGS Result
GAGCTCATCGATACTCGACATTGATTATTGACTAGTTATTAATAGTAATCAATTACGGGGTCATTAGTTC
ATAGCCCATATATGGAGTTCCGCGTTACATAACTTACGGTAAATGGCCCGCCTGGCTGACCGCCCAACGA
CCCCCGCCCATTGACGTCAATAATGACGTATGTTCCCATAGTAACGCCAATAGGGACTTTCCATTGACGT
CAATGGGTGGAGTATTTACGGTAAACTGCCCACTTGGCAGTACATCAAGTGTATCATATGCCAAGTACGC
CCCCTATTGACGTCAATGACGGTAAATGGCCCGCCTGGCATTATGCCCAGTACATGACCTTATGGGACTT
TCCTACTTGGCAGTACATCTACGTATTAGTCATCGCTATTACCATGGTCGAGGTGAGCCCCACGTTCTGC
TTCACTCTCCCCATCTCCCCCCCCTCCCCACCCCCAATTTTGTATTTATTTATTTTTTAATTATTTTGTG
CAGCGATGGGGGCGGGGGGGGGGGGGGSGCGCGCCRGGSGGGGSGGGGSGGGGSGRGGGGSGGGGSGGGG
SGAGGCGGAGAGGTGCGGCGGCAGCCAATCAGAGCGGCGCGCTCCGAAAGTTTCCTTTTATGGCGAGGCG
GCGGCGGCGGCGGCCCTATAAAAAGCGAAGCGCGCGGCGGGCGGGAGTCGCTGCGCGCTGCCTTCGCCCC
GTGCCCCGCTCCGCCGCCGCCTCGCGCCGCCCGCCCCGGCTCTGACTGACCGCGTTACTCCCACAGGTGA
GCGGGCGGGACGGCCCTTCTCCTCCGGGCTGTAATTAGCGCTTGGTTTAATGACGGCTTGTTTCTTTTCT
GTGGCTGCGTGAAAGCCTTGAGGGGCTCCGGGAGGGCCCTTTGTGCGGGGGGAGCGGCTCGGGGGGTGCG
TGCGTGTGTGTGTGCGTGGGGAGCGCCGCGTGCGGCTCCGCGCTGCCCGGCGGCTGTGAGCGCTGCGGGC
GCGGCGCGGGGCTTTGTGCGCTCCGCAGTGTGCGCGAGGGGAGCGCGGCCGGGGGCGGTGCCCCGCGGTG
CGGGGGGGGCTGCGAGGGGAACAAAGGCTGCGTGCGGGGTGTGTGCGTGGGGGGGTGAGCAGGGGGTGTG
GGCGCGTCGGTCGGGCTGCAACCCCCCCTGCACCCCCCTCCCCGAGTTGCTGAGCACGGCCCGGCTTCGG
GTGCGGGGCTCCGTACGGGGCGTGGCGCGGGGCTCGCCGTGCCGGGCGGGGGGTGGCGGCAGGTGGGGGT
GCCGGGCGGGGCGGGGCCGCCTCGGGCCGGGGAGGGCTCGGGGGAGGGGCGCGGCGGCCCCCGGAGCGCC
GGCGGCTGTCGAGGCGCGGCGAGCCGCAGCCATTGCCTTTTATGGTAATCGTGCGAGAGGGCGCAGGGAC
TTCCTTTGTCCCAAATCTGTGCGGAGCCGAAATCTGGGAGGCGCCGCCGCACCCCCTCTAGCGGGCGCGG
GGCGAAGCGGTGCGGCGCCGGCAGGAAGGAAATGGGCGGGGAGGGCCTTCGTGCGTCGCCGCGCCGCCGT
CCCCTTCTCCCTCTCCAGCCTCGGGGCTGTCCGCGGGGGGACGGCTGCCTTCGGGGGGGACGGGGCAGGG
CGGGGTTCGGCTTCTGGCGTGTGACCGGCGGCTCTAGCCTCTGCTAACCATGTTCATGCCTTCTTCTTTT
TCCTACAGCTCCTGGGCAACGTGCTGGTTATTGTGCTGTCTCATCATTTTGGCAAATCTAGAGCCGCCAT
GGAGGAGGGGTCCAGCACGGCACGGGCCGTGGTCCGTAGTACCTGTGGCTTTACCGTGGGTTTGTCCTTG
GCCACCGCCTTTGGGCTCCTAGAGCTTCTAGGGGAAGGACACAGCCCCTTTGGCTGCCTGGTGACCACCG
TCACTTTGGCTGCCTTCCTGAGCTTGGGCATGGGGTTCTCCCGGCAGGTCCGCGTCTCTGTGCTCTTGCT
GCTTCCACAGGCCTTCTCCAAGCAGAGCCGGTTGCTGCTACTGGTAGCTTCCTTTGGGCTGGTGCTACAA
GGGCCTTGTGCGAACACCCTGCAGAACTTCACCCGGGCAAGTGAAGCTGTGGCTTGTGGGGCAGAGCTGG
CCCTGAACCAGACGGCTGAAATGCTGGAGCGGGCCAAGCAGCCCCTTATCAGTGCTCTGTCTAAGATTAA
AGCTATTGCCCAGAAGGCCAAAGTGGTGGGTGACCGGATACGCAAGTTCTTCCGGTCCATTATAGATGCC
GTGAAACACATAGCCAGGTGCCTGCAGAATGTGTGGTATTGGCTCCTTCATATTGGTGATATGTGCAACT
CCGAGCTGGGCAACCCTTACTCAAAATGCACACAGGTGTTTGATGATGCCAAGATCCACTGTATGAAGGT
CGTTTCGGGATTCCCTCACCTGTGTTATGCGCTCTTGCCCTACAAACTGCTGGTCTGTGGACTTGCCAGC
TTGGTCCAGAAATTCTGTGTCTTGCCTTCCTACCTCGAATTTTTCCTGCGAACGGTCATCCGCACTCCCG
TGATGAAACTGCTTGGCAAGCTACGTCGAGAGTTTGAGTTCAACATGACAGCCACCCACTACTTCTCTGT
GGACCTCAATTCCTCTCGGAGCCTGTCCCAGGTGGCTTTGGACCTGCAGGAGGCTGTCAGCATGAAGTTG
TACACTGCCAGGGAGGCGCTGTCTTTGATGGGCTACACCATGCCTCTGCTTATTGGATTTCTCTACATCC
AAGCCCTGTGTTACCGGTACTATTATCTGAACTCCGACAAATTCGACAATGTCTATATTACCAGGCGCTT
CCTAGACATGGAGGCAGTACGCTCCCTTGCAGGGATGCCTACGGTGCTGCCTCTCAGTTCTCATGAGGCC
AAACACTACATCCAGCCAGACTCCATGTTCCTGAGCCAGCGGGAACAGATGTTTTATACCTTGGAGATCT
TTAACCTCACCCGCCATCTCCTCATCATGCTCCTCCTGGTCTTTCTGGACTATGGCGTCTTCTGGCTACT
TGATCTGGCCCGGTACCACCTCCAGGGCGAGATTGTAGCCCGCAGCCCTGTGGTAGTGTCTATATCGGTG
GAAGGGTCCGGCTACTCAGGGAATATTTACCGTGACCTGGCGTCAGCGTTTGATGTTATGCAACAAGGCA
ACGTCAGTGTATTGTCGCCGCGCTGCACCCTGCACCCCTCAGAACCGGATGCTAAGGGTTACATCGTTAT
TGGTACCATGTACGGTCTGTGCTTCTTCGTCACTCTGTTTGGCAGCTATGTCAGCAGGCTGCGGCGTGCT
ATCTGTGCCTCCTATTACCCCAGCAGGGAACAGGAAAGGATCACCTACCTTTACAACATGCTTCTGAGCC
ATCGGACCAACATAACGGCGACAGTGCAGCGAGCAGTGAGGCGACGGTCAGCTGACCAAGGCCAAATGAA
TATCCTCCAGGTGCTGGCCATCCGGTTGCCTTTTCTAAGGCCATTGCTTGGCCCGTTTTCGCTGCAGCAG
TCTTACTGCATGGGCTGTGGGGAGCCTGAAGACAAAGGGGGCATGGAGAACTTTGTGTCCTGCAGTACCC
CAGGCTGCAGAGGTCTCTACTGCCCTACCTGTTTCCGTCTCCTAAACAACACCTGTTCTGTGTGTTCTGC
TCCACTCTCCAACCAGGGGCACCTGGACCTGGAGCTGGACTCCAGTGATGAGGAGAGTCCTCAGCTGTGG
CTGGCTGCAGCTCGAAGAAAGGCCCCCGAGCAGGAGCTGAAACTTCGACAACAGCTTCAGGAAGCACTGG
GCACGAACCTTTCAGACAAGTCCACCTCCAAGCCCGAGCGAGCAGGAAACAGGAACCAGGACAGAAAGCA
GGAATTCGATATCGGGGGCGGGGGCTACCCATACGATGTTCCTGACTATGCGGGCTATCCCTATGACGTC
CCGGACTATGCAGGATCCTATCCATATGACGTTCCAGATTACGCTTAGCTCGAGACTCCTCAGGTGCAGG
CTGCCTATCAGAAGGTGGTGGCTGGTGTGGCCAATGCCCTGGCTCACAAATACCACTGAGATCTTTTTCC
CTCTGCCAAAAATTATGGGGACATCATGAAGCCCCTTGAGCATCTGACTTCTGGCTAATAAAGGAAATTT
ATTTTCATTGCAATAGTGTGTTGGAATTTTTTGTGTCTCTCACTCGGAAGGACATATGGGAGGGCAAATC
ATTTAAAACATCAGAATGAGTATTTGGTTTAGAGTTTGGCAACATATGCCCATATGCTGGCTGCCATGAA
CAAAGGTTGGCTATAAAGAGGTCATCAGTATATGAAACAGCCCCCTGCTGTCCATTCCTTATTCCATAGA
AAAGCCTTGACTTGAGGTTAGATTTTTTTTATATTTTGTTTTGTGTTATTTTTTTCTTTAACATCCCTAA
AATTTTCCTTACATGTTTTACTAGCCAGATTTTTCCTCCTCTCCTGACTACTCCCAGTCATAGCTGTCCC
TCTTCTCTTATGAAGATCCCTCGACTTAATTAAGGTACCCAATTCGCCCTATAGTGAGTCGTATTACGCG
CGCTCACTGGCCGTCGTTTTACAACGTCGTGACTGGGAAAACCCTGGCGTTACCCAACTTAATCGCCTTG
CAGCACATCCCCCTTTCGCCAGCTGGCGTAATAGCGAAGAGGCCCGCACCGATCGCCCTTCCCAACAGTT
GCGCAGCCTGAATGGCGAATGGG
[124 nt withheld, positions 4714-4837]
C
[91 nt withheld, positions 4839-4929]
A
[49 nt withheld, positions 4931-4979]
CCTTTGACGTTGGAGTCCACGTTCTTT
[37 nt withheld, positions 5007-5043]
ACCCTATCTCGGTCTATTCTTTTGATTTATAAGGGATTTTGCCGATTTCGGCCTATTGGTTAAAAAATGA
GCTGATTTAACAAAAATTTAACGCGAATTTTAACAAAATATTAACGCTTACAATTTAGGTGGCACTTTTC
GGGGAAATGTGCGCGGAACCCCTATTTGTTTATTTTTCTAAATACATTCAAATATGTATCCGCTCATGAG
ACAATAACCCTGATAAATGCTTCAATAATATTGAAAAAGGAAGAGTATGAGTATTCAACATTTCCGTGTC
GCCCTTATTCCCTTTTTTGCGGCATTTTGCCTTCCTGTTTTTGCTCACCCAGAAACGCTGGTGAAAGTAA
AAGATGCTGAAGATCAGTTGGGTGCACGAGTGGGTTACATCGAACTGGATCTCAACAGCGGTAAGATCCT
TGAGAGTTTTCGCCCCGAAGAACGTTTTCCAATGATGAGCACTTTTAAAGTTCTGCTATGTGGCGCGGTA
TTATCCCGTATTGACGCCGGGCAAGAGCAACTCGGTCGCCGCATACACTATTCTCAGAATGACTTGGTTG
AGTACTCACCAGTCACAGAAAAGCATCTTACGGATGGCATGACAGTAAGAGAATTATGCAGTGCTGCCAT
AACCATGAGTGATAACACTGCGGCCAACTTACTTCTGACAACGATCGGAGGACCGAAGGAGCTAACCGCT
TTTTTGCACAACATGGGGGATCATGTAACTCGCCTTGATCGTTGGGAACCGGAGCTGAATGAAGCCATAC
CAAACGACGAGCGTGACACCACGATGCCTGTAGCAATGGCAACAACGTTGCGCAAACTATTAACTGGCGA
ACTACTTACTCTAGCTTCCCGGCAACAATTAATAGACTGGATGGAGGCGGATAAAGTTGCAGGACCACTT
CTGCGCTCGGCCCTTCCGGCTGGCTGGTTTATTGCTGATAAATCTGGAGCCGGTGAGCGTGGGTCTCGCG
GTATCATTGCAGCACTGGGGCCAGATGGTAAGCCCTCCCGTATCGTAGTTATCTACACGACGGGGAGTCA
GGCAACTATGGATGAACGAAATAGACAGATCGCTGAGATAGGTGCCTCACTGATTAAGCATTGGTAACTG
TCAGACCAAGTTTACTCATATATACTTTAGATTGATTTAAAACTTCATTTTTAATTTAAAAGGATCTAGG
TGAAGATCCTTTTTGATAATCTCATGACCAAAATCCCTTAACGTGAGTTTTCGTTCCACTGAGCGTCAGA
CCCCGTAGAAAAGATCAAAGGATCTTCTTGAGATCCTTTTTTTCTGCGCGTAATCTGCTGCTTGCAAACA
AAAAAACCACCGCTACCAGCGGTGGTTTGTTTGCCGGATCAAGAGCTACCAACTCTTTTTCCGAAGGTAA
CTGGCTTCAGCAGAGCGCAGATACCAAATACTGTTCTTCTAGTGTAGCCGTAGTTAGGCCACCACTTCAA
GAACTCTGTAGCACCGCCTACATACCTCGCTCTGCTAATCCTGTTACCAGTGGCTGCTGCCAGTGGCGAT
AAGTCGTGTCTTACCGGGTTGGACTCAAGACGATAGTTACCGGATAAGGCGCAGCGGTCGGGCTGAACGG
GGGGTTCGTGCACACAGCCCAGCTTGGAGCGAACGACCTACACCGAACTGAGATACCTACAGCGTGAGCT
ATGAGAAAGCGCCACGCTTCCCGAAGGGAGAAAGGCGGACAGGTATCCGGTAAGCGGCAGGGTCGGAACA
GGAGAGCGCACGAGGGAGCTTCCAGGGGGAAACGCCTGGTATCTTTATAGTCCTGTCGGGTTTCGCCACC
TCTGACTTGAGCGTCGATTTTTGTGATGCTCGTCAGGGGGGCGGAGCCTATGGAAAAACGCCAGCAACGC
GGCCTTTTTACGGTTCCTGGCCTTTTGCTGGCCTTTTGCTCACATGTTCTTTCCTGCGTTATCCCCTGAT
TCTGTGGATAACCGTATTACCGCCTTTGAGTGAGCTGATACCGCTCGCCGCAGCCGAACGACCGAGCGCA
GCGAGTCAGTGAGCGAGGAAGCGGAAGAGCGCCCAATACGCAAACCGCCTCTCCCCGCGCGTTGGCCGAT
TCATTAATGCAGCTGGCACGACAGGTTTCCCGACTGGAAAGCGGGCAGTGAGCGCAACGCAATTAATGTG
AGTTAGCTCACTCATTAGGCACCCCAGGCTTTACACTTTATGCTTCCGGCTCGTATGTTGTGTGGAATTG
TGAGCGGATAACAATTTCACACAGGAAACAGCTATGACCATGATTACGCCAAGCGCGCAATTAACCCTCA
CTAAAGGGAACAAAAGCTG
Features (pLannotate 1.2.2; 18 found; start..end, strand, type, name):
     17..396     +  enhancer       CMV enhancer: human cytomegalovirus immediate early enhancer
    398..673     +  promoter       chicken β-actin promoter: No description available
    674..1688    +  intron         chimeric intron: chimera between introns from chicken β-actin and rabbit β-globin
   1755..3809    +  CDS            DCST2 (fragment): DCST2_HUMAN - Experimental evidence at transcript level: Swiss-Prot protein existence level 2. From Homo sapiens (Human).
   3876..3965    +  CDS            3xHA: three tandem HA epitope tags
   3975..4046    +  CDS            HBB (fragment): HBB_PONPY - Experimental evidence at transcript level: Swiss-Prot protein existence level 2. Involved in oxygen transport from the lung to the various peripheral tissues. From Pongo pygmaeus (Bornean orangutan).
   4117..4172    +  polyA_signal   β-globin poly(A) signal: rabbit β-globin polyadenylation signal (Gil and Proudfoot, 1987)
   4528..4546    -  promoter       T7 promoter: promoter for bacteriophage T7 RNA polymerase
   4554..4709    +  CDS            lacZα (fragment): LacZα fragment of β-galactosidase; lacZ fragment
   4714..5142    +  rep_origin     f1 ori (sequence partly withheld): f1 bacteriophage origin of replication; arrow indicates direction of (+) strand synthesis
   5195..5299    +  promoter       AmpR promoter: bla
   5300..6160    +  CDS            AmpR: β-lactamase; bla; confers resistance to ampicillin, carbenicillin, and related antibiotics
   6331..6919    +  rep_origin     ori: high-copy-number ColE1/pMB1/pBR322/pUC origin of replication
   7102..7194    +  CDS            lacI (fragment): lac repressor; lacI; The lac repressor binds to the lac operator to inhibit transcription in E. coli. This inhibition can be relieved by adding lactose or isopropyl-β-D-thiogalactopyranoside (IPTG).
   7207..7228    +  protein_bind   CAP binding site: CAP binding activates transcription in the presence of cAMP. E. coli catabolite activator protein
   7243..7273    +  promoter       lac promoter: promoter for the E. coli lac operon
   7281..7297    +  protein_bind   lac operator: The lac repressor binds to the lac operator to inhibit transcription in E. coli. This inhibition can be relieved by adding lactose or isopropyl-β-D-thiogalactopyranoside (IPTG). lac repressor encoded by lacI
   7342..7360    +  promoter       T3 promoter: promoter for bacteriophage T3 RNA polymerase
