[The description below was written by a language model from this plasmid's Addgene catalogue record and pLannotate feature annotations shown in this document.]
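Description:
pCAG-Dcst2-3xHA is a mammalian expression plasmid built on pCAG1.1, a derivative of pCAGGS to which an HA tag sequence was added. It carries the mouse DC-STAMP domain containing 2 (Dcst2) coding sequence, an insert of about 2.1 kb cloned between XbaI and EcoRI sites that remain intact. The catalogue gives a total size of 7,362 bp, and the sequenced record is 7,372 nt. Propagation in E. coli relies on a high-copy ColE1/pUC-type origin and an ampicillin resistance gene (β-lactamase) with its own promoter. An f1 phage origin is also present, along with cloning-vector remnants: lacZα and lacI fragments, the lac promoter and operator, a CAP binding site, and T3 and T7 promoters.

Expression is driven by the composite CAG promoter, annotated here as the CMV immediate-early enhancer, the chicken β-actin promoter and a chimeric chicken β-actin/rabbit β-globin intron. This combination gives strong, broadly active transcription in mammalian cells. The Dcst2 open reading frame follows and is fused at its C-terminus to three tandem HA epitopes, which allow detection or immunoprecipitation with anti-HA antibodies. The automated annotation labels the coding region as a fragment of human DCST2, which reflects a homology match; the catalogue states that the insert is the mouse gene. The short "HBB fragment" downstream of the tag is most likely residual rabbit β-globin sequence preceding the rabbit β-globin polyadenylation signal that terminates the transcript. No mammalian selection marker is annotated, so the plasmid is best suited to transient transfection. The associated publication concerns the requirement for the sperm membrane proteins DCST1 and DCST2 in sperm-egg interaction, so the construct serves for tagged expression of mouse DCST2 in that context.
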