Addgene plasmid #183543: pCAG-Dcst2-3xHA
Purpose: Expression vector of mouse DC-STAMP domain containing 2 (Dcst2) tagged with 3xHA at C-terminus.
Depositing lab: Masahito Ikawa. Depositing organization: The University of Osaka. Publication: Sperm membrane proteins DCST1 and DCST2 are required for sperm-egg interaction in mice and fish. Noda T, Blaha A, Fujihara Y, Gert KR, Emori C, Deneke VE, Oura S, Panser K, Lu Y, Berent S, Kodani M, Cabrera-Quio LE, Pauli A, Ikawa M. Commun Biol. 2022 Apr 7;5(1):332. doi: 10.1038/s42003-022-03289-w. PubMed 35393517.
Backbone
  Vector backbone: pCAG1.1
  Backbone size w/o insert (bp): 5259
  Total vector size (bp): 7362
  Modifications to backbone: pCAGGS was used as an original vector. HA sequence was added.
  Vector type: Mammalian Expression
Growth in bacteria
  Bacterial resistance: Ampicillin, 100 μg/mL
  Growth temperature: 37°C
  Growth strain: DH5alpha
  Copy number: High Copy
Gene/Insert
  Gene/Insert name: DC-STAMP domain containing 2 (alt name: Dcst2)
  Species: M. musculus (mouse)
  Insert size (bp): 2103
  Entrez Gene: Dcst2 (a.k.a. Gm760)
  Tag / fusion protein: HA
  Cloning method: Restriction Enzyme; 5′ cloning site XbaI (not destroyed); 3′ cloning site EcoRI (not destroyed)
  Sequencing primers: 5′ GCCTTCTTCTTTTTCCTACAGC; 3′ GCCACACCAGCCACCACCTTCTG
Terms and licenses: Academic/Nonprofit Terms; Industry Terms: Not Available to Industry
How to cite: pCAG-Dcst2-3xHA was a gift from Masahito Ikawa (Addgene plasmid # 183543 ; http://n2t.net/addgene:183543 ; RRID:Addgene_183543)
